Addgene plasmid #27016: pRS-puro shNEDD4L #1
Depositing lab: Joan Massague. Depositing organization: Memorial Sloan-Kettering Cancer Center. Publication: Ubiquitin ligase Nedd4L targets activated Smad2/3 to limit TGF-beta signaling. Gao S, Alarcon C, Sapkota G, Rahman S, Chen PY, Goerner N, Macias MJ, Erdjument-Bromage H, Tempst P, Massague J. Mol Cell. 2009 Nov 13. 36(3):457-68. 10.1016/j.molcel.2009.09.043 PubMed 19917253.
Backbone
  Vector backbone: pRetroSuper
  Backbone size w/o insert (bp): 6401
  Vector type: Mammalian Expression, Retroviral, RNAi
  Selectable markers: Puromycin
Growth in bacteria
  Bacterial resistance: Ampicillin, 100 μg/mL
  Growth temperature: 37°C
  Growth strain: DH5alpha
  Copy number: High Copy
Gene/Insert
  Gene/Insert name: shRNA NEDD4L #1 (alt name: NEDD4L)
  Species: H. sapiens (human)
  Entrez Gene: NEDD4L (a.k.a. NEDD4-2, NEDD4.2, PVNH7, RSP5, hNEDD4-2)
  Cloning method: Restriction Enzyme; 5′ cloning site BglII (not destroyed); 3′ cloning site HindIII (not destroyed)
  Sequencing primers: 5′ pLXSN-5; 3′ MSCV-rev
Terms and licenses: Academic/Nonprofit Terms; Industry Terms: Not Available to Industry
Depositor comments: shRNA sequence - 5'-gatccccGCTAGACTGTGGATTGAGTttcaagagaACTCAATCCACAGTCTAGCtttttggaaa
How to cite: pRS-puro shNEDD4L #1 was a gift from Joan Massague (Addgene plasmid # 27016 ; http://n2t.net/addgene:27016 ; RRID:Addgene_27016)
