[The description below was written by a language model from this plasmid's Addgene catalogue record and pLannotate feature annotations shown in this document.]
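Description:
pRS-puro shNEDD4L #1 is a retroviral RNAi vector built on the pRetroSuper backbone and designed to knock down human NEDD4L, which encodes a ubiquitin ligase also known as NEDD4-2. In bacteria it is maintained as a high-copy plasmid through a ColE1/pUC-type origin and selected with ampicillin via the β-lactamase gene. The remaining bacterial annotations (fragments of lacI, lacZα, rop, bom, TcR, and the lac promoter/operator) are non-functional remnants of earlier cloning vectors.

The retroviral portion runs from a murine embryonic stem cell virus 5' LTR through the Ψ packaging signal and a truncated, start-codon-less gag segment. These elements allow the genomic transcript to be packaged into virions when the plasmid is introduced into a packaging cell line that supplies gag, pol and env in trans. Downstream lies a human H1 RNA promoter, a Pol III promoter annotated on the reverse strand relative to the viral transcript. The record states that the shRNA oligonucleotide was cloned between BglII and HindIII sites, both preserved. The hairpin itself is not annotated in the feature table, but it would sit in the gap just downstream of H1. It has a stem-loop-stem design ending in a T-run terminator, and cells process it into an siRNA against NEDD4L.

A mouse PGK promoter drives puromycin N-acetyltransferase, allowing selection of stably transduced mammalian cells. The 3' LTR carries a U3 deletion, so the integrated provirus is self-inactivating, leaving H1 and PGK as the active promoters. The associated publication concerns Nedd4L targeting activated Smad2/3 to limit TGF-β signalling, consistent with use of this construct for stable NEDD4L depletion. The "#1" suggests it is one of several hairpins against this gene.
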