Features (pLannotate 1.2.2; 21 found; start..end, strand, type, name):
      1..517     +  LTR            5' LTR: 5' long terminal repeat from murine embryonic stem cell virus
    581..922     +  misc_feature   MESV Ψ: packaging signal of murine embryonic stem cell virus
    989..1405    +  CDS            gag (truncated): truncated Moloney murine leukemia virus (MMLV) gag gene lacking the start codon
   1422..1448    -  misc_feature   MCS (fragment): pBluescript multiple cloning site
   1513..1727    -  promoter       H1 promoter: human H1 RNA promoter
   1738..2237    +  promoter       PGK promoter: mouse phosphoglycerate kinase 1 promoter
   2262..2861    +  CDS            PuroR: puromycin N-acetyltransferase; pac from Streptomyces alboniger; confers resistance to puromycin
   2960..2994    +  LTR            3' LTR (ΔU3) (fragment): self-inactivating 3' long terminal repeat (LTR) from Moloney murine leukemia virus
   2991..3285    +  LTR            3' LTR (ΔU3) (fragment): self-inactivating 3' long terminal repeat (LTR) from Moloney murine leukemia virus
   3447..3463    -  protein_bind   lac operator: The lac repressor binds to the lac operator to inhibit transcription in E. coli. This inhibition can be relieved by adding lactose or isopropyl-β-D-thiogalactopyranoside (IPTG). lac repressor encoded by lacI
   3471..3501    -  promoter       lac promoter: promoter for the E. coli lac operon
   3516..3537    -  protein_bind   CAP binding site: CAP binding activates transcription in the presence of cAMP. E. coli catabolite activator protein
   3550..3642    -  CDS            lacI (fragment): lac repressor; lacI; The lac repressor binds to the lac operator to inhibit transcription in E. coli. This inhibition can be relieved by adding lactose or isopropyl-β-D-thiogalactopyranoside (IPTG).
   3825..4413    -  rep_origin     ori: high-copy-number ColE1/pMB1/pBR322/pUC origin of replication
   4584..5444    -  CDS            AmpR: β-lactamase; bla; confers resistance to ampicillin, carbenicillin, and related antibiotics
   5445..5549    -  promoter       AmpR promoter: bla
   5644..5679    +  CDS            rop (fragment): Rop protein, which maintains plasmids at low copy number; rop
   5781..5880    +  misc_feature   bom (fragment): basis of mobility region from pBR322
   5886..6035    -  CDS            lacZα (fragment): LacZα fragment of β-galactosidase; lacZ fragment
   6035..6236    -  CDS            TcR (fragment): tetracycline efflux protein; tet; confers resistance to tetracycline
   6237..6335    +  CDS            env (fragment): murine leukemia virus gPr80 envelope polyprotein precursor; env; proteolytically cleaved into gp70SU and p15TM subunits
>Addgene plasmid #27016 | pRS-puro shNEDD4L #1 | addgene full sequence | sequence record 362793 | Addgene NGS Result
AATGAAAGACCCCACCTGTAGGTTTGGCAAGCTAGCTTAAGTAACGCCATTTTGCAAGGCATGGAAAATA
CATAACTGAGAATAGAGAAGTTCAGATCAAGGTTAGGAACAGAGAGACAGCAGAATATGGGCCAAACAGG
ATATCTGTGGTAAGCAGTTCCTGCCCCGGCTCAGGGCCAAGAACAGATGGTCCCCAGATGCGGTCCCGCC
CTCAGCAGTTTCTAGAGAACCATCAGATGTTTCCAGGGTGCCCCAAGGACCTGAAATGACCCTGTGCCTT
ATTTGAACTAACCAATCAGTTCGCTTCTCGCTTCTGTTCGCGCGCTTCTGCTCCCCGAGCTCAATAAAAG
AGCCCACAACCCCTCACTCGGCGCGCCAGTCCTCCGATAGACTGCGTCGCCCGGGTACCCGTATTCCCAA
TAAAGCCTCTTGCTGTTTGCATCCGAATCGTGGACTCGCTGATCCTTGGGAGGGTCTCCTCAGATTGATT
GACTGCCCACCTCGGGGGTCTTTCATTTGGAGGTTCCACCGAGATTTGGAGACCCCTGCCCAGGGACCAC
CGACCCCCCCGCCGGGAGGTAAGCTGGCCAGCGGTCGTTTCGTGTCTGTCTCTGTCTTTGTGCGTGTTTG
TGCCGGCATCTAATGTTTGCGCCTGCGTCTGTACTAGTTAGCTAACTAGCTCTGTATCTGGCGGACCCGT
GGTGGAACTGACGAGTTCTGAACACCCGGCCGCAACCCTGGGAGACGTCCCAGGGACTTTGGGGGCCGTT
TTTGTGGCCCGACCTGAGGAAGGGAGTCGATGTGGAATCCGACCCCGTCAGGATATGTGGTTCTGGTAGG
AGACGAGAACCTAAAACAGTTCCCGCCTCCGTCTGAATTTTTGCTTTCGGTTTGGAACCGAAGCCGCGCG
TCTTGTCTGCTGCAGCGCTGCAGCATCGTTCTGTGTTGTCTCTGTCTGACTGTGTTTCTGTATTTGTCTG
AAAATTAGGGCCAGACTGTTACCACTCCCTTAAGTTTGACCTTAGGTCACTGGAAAGATGTCGAGCGGAT
CGCTCACAACCAGTCGGTAGATGTCAAGAAGAGACGTTGGGTTACCTTCTGCTCTGCAGAATGGCCAACC
TTTAACGTCGGATGGCCGCGAGACGGCACCTTTAACCGAGACCTCATCACCCAGGTTAAGATCAAGGTCT
TTTCACCTGGCCCGCATGGACACCCAGACCAGGTCCCCTACATCGTGACCTGGGAAGCCTTGGCTTTTGA
CCCCCCTCCCTGGGTCAAGCCCTTTGTACACCCTAAGCCTCCGCCTCCTCTTCCTCCATCCGCCCCGTCT
CTCCCCCTTGAACCTCCTCGTTCGACCCCGCCTCGATCCTCCCTTTATCCAGCCCTCACTCCTTCTCTAG
GCGCCGGAATTAGATCGATCTCTCGAGGTCGACGGTATCGATAAGCTTTTCCAAAAAGCTAGACTGTGGA
TTGAGTTCTCTTGAAACTCAATCCACAGTCTAGCGGGGATCTGTGGTCTCATACAGAACTTATAAGATTC
CCAAATCCAAAGACATTTCACGTTTATGGTGATTTCCCAGAACACATAGCGACATGCAAATATTGCAGGG
CGCCACTCCCCTGTCCCTCACAGCCATCTTCCTGCCAGGGCGCACGCGCGCTGGGTGTTCCCGCCTAGTG
ACACTGGGCCCGCGATTCCTTGGAGCGGGTTGATGACGTCAGCGTTCGAATTCTACCGGGTAGGGGAGGC
GCTTTTCCCAAGGCAGTCTGGAGCATGCGCTTTAGCAGCCCCGCTGGGCACTTGGCGCTACACAAGTGGC
CTCTGGCCTCGCACACATTCCACATCCACCGGTAGGCGCCAACCGGCTCCGTTCTTTGGTGGCCCCTTCG
CGCCACCTTCTACTCCTCCCCTAGTCAGGAAGTTCCCCCCCGCCCCGCAGCTCGCGTCGTGCAGGACGTG
ACAAATGGAAGTAGCACGTCTCACTAGTCTCGTGCAGATGGACAGCACCGCTGAGCAATGGAAGCGGGTA
GGCCTTTGGGGCAGCGGCCAATAGCAGCTTTGCTCCTTCGCTTTCTGGGCTCAGAGGCTGGGAAGGGGTG
GGTCCGGGGGCGGGCTCAGGGGCGGGCTCAGGGGCGGGGCGGGCGCCCGAAGGTCCTCCGGAGGCCCGGC
ATTCTGCACGCTTCAAAAGCGCACGTCTGCCGCGCTGTTCTCCTCTTCCTCATCTCCGGGCCTTTCGACC
TGCAGCCCAAGCTAGCTTACCATGACCGAGTACAAGCCCACGGTGCGCCTCGCCACCCGCGACGACGTCC
CCAGGGCCGTACGCACCCTCGCCGCCGCGTTCGCCGACTACCCCGCCACGCGCCACACCGTCGATCCGGA
CCGCCACATCGAGCGGGTCACCGAGCTGCAAGAACTCTTCCTCACGCGCGTCGGGCTCGACATCGGCAAG
GTGTGGGTCGCGGACGACGGCGCCGCGGTGGCGGTCTGGACCACGCCGGAGAGCGTCGAAGCGGGGGCGG
TGTTCGCCGAGATCGGCCCGCGCATGGCCGAGTTGAGCGGTTCCCGGCTGGCCGCGCAGCAACAGATGGA
AGGCCTCCTGGCGCCGCACCGGCCCAAGGAGCCCGCGTGGTTCCTGGCCACCGTCGGCGTCTCGCCCGAC
CACCAGGGCAAGGGTCTGGGCAGCGCCGTCGTGCTCCCCGGAGTGGAGGCGGCCGAGCGCGCCGGGGTGC
CCGCCTTCCTGGAGACCTCCGCGCCCCGCAACCTCCCCTTCTACGAGCGGCTCGGCTTCACCGTCACCGC
CGACGTCGAGGTGCCCGAAGGACCGCGCACCTGGTGCATGACCCGCAAGCCCGGTGCCTGACGCCCGCCC
CACGACCCGCAGCGCCCGACCGAAAGGAGCGCACGACCCCATGCATCGATAAAATAAAAGATTTTATTTA
GTCTCCAGAAAAAGGGGGGAATGAAAGACCCCACCTGTAGGTTTGGCAAGCTAGAGAACCATCAGATGTT
TCCAGGGTGCCCCAAGGACCTGAAATGACCCTGTGCCTTATTTGAACTAACCAATCAGTTCGCTTCTCGC
TTCTGTTCGCGCGCTTCTGCTCCCCGAGCTCAATAAAAGAGCCCACAACCCCTCACTCGGCGCGCCAGTC
CTCCGATAGACTGCGTCGCCCGGGTACCCGTGTATCCAATAAACCCTCTTGCAGTTGCATCCGACTTGTG
GTCTCGCTGTTCCTTGGGAGGGTCTCCTCTGAGTGATTGACTACCCGTCAGCGGGGGTCTTTCATGGGTA
ACAGTTTCTTGAAGTTGGAGAACAACATTCTGAGGGTAGGAGTCGAATATTAAGTAATCCTGACTCAATT
AGCCACTGTTTTGAATCCACATACTCCAATACTCCTGAAATAGTTCATTATGGACAGCGCAGAAAGAGCT
GGGGAGAATTGTGAAATTGTTATCCGCTCACAATTCCACACAACATACGAGCCGGAAGCATAAAGTGTAA
AGCCTGGGGTGCCTAATGAGTGAGCTAACTCACATTAATTGCGTTGCGCTCACTGCCCGCTTTCCAGTCG
GGAAACCTGTCGTGCCAGCTGCATTAATGAATCGGCCAACGCGCGGGGAGAGGCGGTTTGCGTATTGGGC
GCTCTTCCGCTTCCTCGCTCACTGACTCGCTGCGCTCGGTCGTTCGGCTGCGGCGAGCGGTATCAGCTCA
CTCAAAGGCGGTAATACGGTTATCCACAGAATCAGGGGATAACGCAGGAAAGAACATGTGAGCAAAAGGC
CAGCAAAAGGCCAGGAACCGTAAAAAGGCCGCGTTGCTGGCGTTTTTCCATAGGCTCCGCCCCCCTGACG
AGCATCACAAAAATCGACGCTCAAGTCAGAGGTGGCGAAACCCGACAGGACTATAAAGATACCAGGCGTT
TCCCCCTGGAAGCTCCCTCGTGCGCTCTCCTGTTCCGACCCTGCCGCTTACCGGATACCTGTCCGCCTTT
CTCCCTTCGGGAAGCGTGGCGCTTTCTCATAGCTCACGCTGTAGGTATCTCAGTTCGGTGTAGGTCGTTC
GCTCCAAGCTGGGCTGTGTGCACGAACCCCCCGTTCAGCCCGACCGCTGCGCCTTATCCGGTAACTATCG
TCTTGAGTCCAACCCGGTAAGACACGACTTATCGCCACTGGCAGCAGCCACTGGTAACAGGATTAGCAGA
GCGAGGTATGTAGGCGGTGCTACAGAGTTCTTGAAGTGGTGGCCTAACTACGGCTACACTAGAAGAACAG
TATTTGGTATCTGCGCTCTGCTGAAGCCAGTTACCTTCGGAAAAAGAGTTGGTAGCTCTTGATCCGGCAA
ACAAACCACCGCTGGTAGCGGTGGTTTTTTTGTTTGCAAGCAGCAGATTACGCGCAGAAAAAAAGGATCT
CAAGAAGATCCTTTGATCTTTTCTACGGGGTCTGACGCTCAGTGGAACGAAAACTCACGTTAAGGGATTT
TGGTCATGAGATTATCAAAAAGGATCTTCACCTAGATCCTTTTAAATTAAAAATGAAGTTTTAAATCAAT
CTAAAGTATATATGAGTAAACTTGGTCTGACAGTTACCAATGCTTAATCAGTGAGGCACCTATCTCAGCG
ATCTGTCTATTTCGTTCATCCATAGTTGCCTGACTCCCCGTCGTGTAGATAACTACGATACGGGAGGGCT
TACCATCTGGCCCCAGTGCTGCAATGATACCGCGAGACCCACGCTCACCGGCTCCAGATTTATCAGCAAT
AAACCAGCCAGCCGGAAGGGCCGAGCGCAGAAGTGGTCCTGCAACTTTATCCGCCTCCATCCAGTCTATT
AATTGTTGCCGGGAAGCTAGAGTAAGTAGTTCGCCAGTTAATAGTTTGCGCAACGTTGTTGCCATTGCTA
CAGGCATCGTGGTGTCACGCTCGTCGTTTGGTATGGCTTCATTCAGCTCCGGTTCCCAACGATCAAGGCG
AGTTACATGATCCCCCATGTTGTGCAAAAAAGCGGTTAGCTCCTTCGGTCCTCCGATCGTTGTCAGAAGT
AAGTTGGCCGCAGTGTTATCACTCATGGTTATGGCAGCACTGCATAATTCTCTTACTGTCATGCCATCCG
TAAGATGCTTTTCTGTGACTGGTGAGTACTCAACCAAGTCATTCTGAGAATAGTGTATGCGGCGACCGAG
TTGCTCTTGCCCGGCGTCAATACGGGATAATACCGCGCCACATAGCAGAACTTTAAAAGTGCTCATCATT
GGAAAACGTTCTTCGGGGCGAAAACTCTCAAGGATCTTACCGCTGTTGAGATCCAGTTCGATGTAACCCA
CTCGTGCACCCAACTGATCTTCAGCATCTTTTACTTTCACCAGCGTTTCTGGGTGAGCAAAAACAGGAAG
GCAAAATGCCGCAAAAAAGGGAATAAGGGCGACACGGAAATGTTGAATACTCATACTCTTCCTTTTTCAA
TATTATTGAAGCATTTATCAGGGTTATTGTCTCATGAGCGGATACATATTTGAATGTATTTAGAAAAATA
AACAAATAGGGGTTCCGCGCACATTTCCCCGAAAAGTGCCACCTGACGTCTAAGAAACCATTATTATCAT
GACATTAACCTATAAAAATAGGCGTATCACGAGGCCCTTTCGTCTCGCGCGTTTCGGTGATGACGGTGAA
AACCTCTGACACATGCAGCTCCCGGAGACGGTCACAGCTTGTCTGTAAGCGGATGCCGGGAGCAGACAAG
CCCGTCAGGGCGCGTCAGCGGGTGTTGGCGGGTGTCGGGGCTGGCTTAACTATGCGGCATCAGAGCAGAT
TGTACTGAGAGTGCACCATATGCGGTGTGAAATACCGCACAGATGCGTAAGGAGAAAATACCGCATCAGG
CGCCATTCGCCATTCAGGCTGCGCAACTGTTGGGAAGGGCGATCGGTGCGGGCCTCTTCGCTATTACGCC
AGCTGGCGAAAGGGGGATGTGCTGCAAGGCGATTAAGTTGGGTAACGCCAGGGTTTTCCCAGTCACGACG
TTGTAAAACGACGGCGCAAGGAATGGTGCATGCAAGGAGATGGCGCCCAACAGTCCCCCGGCCACGGGGC
CTGCCACCATACCCACGCCGAAACAAGCGCTCATGAGCCCGAAGTGGCGAGCCCGATCTTCCCCATCGGT
GATGTCGGCGATATAGGCGCCAGCAACCGCACCTGTGGCGCCGGTGATGCCGGCCACGATGCGTCCGGCG
TAGAGGCGATTAGTCCAATTTGTTAAAGACAGGATATCAGTGGTCCAGGCTCTAGTTTTGACTCAACAAT
ATCACCAGCTGAAGCCTATAGAGTACGAGCCATAGATAAAATAAAAGATTTTATTTAGTCTCCAGAAAAA
GGGGGG
