>Addgene plasmid #27016 | pRS-puro shNEDD4L #1 | addgene partial sequence | sequence record 33248 | 27016 with pLXSN-5
CCTCACTCCTTCTCTAGGCGCCGGAATTAGATCGATCTCTCGAGGTCGACGGTATCGATAAGCTTTTCCA
AAAAGCTAGACTGTGGATTGAGTTCTCTTGAAACTCAATCCACAGTCTAGCGGGGATCTGTGGTCTCATA
CAGAACTTATAAGATTCCCAAATCCAAAGACATTTCACGTTTATGGTGATTTCCCAGAACACATAGCGAC
ATGCAAATATTGCAGGGCGCCACTCCCCTGTCCCTCACAGCCATCTTCCTGCCAGGGCGCACGCGCGCTG
GGTGTTCCCGCCTAGTGACACTGGGCCCGCGATTCCTTGGAGCGGGTTGATGACGTCAGCGTTCGAATTC
TACCGGGTAGGGGAGGCGCTTTTCCCAAGGCAGTCTGGAGCATGCGCTTTAGCAGCCCCGCTGGGCACTT
GGCGCTACACAAGTGGCCTCTGGCCTCGCACACATTCCACATCCACCGGTAGGCGCCAACCGGCTCCGTT
CTTTGGTGGCCCCTTCGCGCCACCTTCTACTCCTCCCCTAGTCAGGAAGTTCCCCCCCGCCCCGCAGCTC
GCGTCGTGCAGGACGTGACAAATGGAAGTAGCACGTCTCACTAGTCTCGTGCAGATGGACAGCACCGCTG
AGCAATGGAAGCGGGTAGGCCTTTGGGGCAGCGGCCAATAGCAGCTTTGCTCCTTCGCTTTCTGGGCTCA
GAGGCTGGGAAGGGGTGGGTCCGGGGGCGGGCTCAGGGGCGGGCTCAGGGGCGGGGCGGGCGCCCGAAGG
TCCTCCGGAGGCCCGGCATTCTGCACGCTTCAAAAGCGCACGTCTGCCGCGCTGTTCTCCTCTTCCTCAT
CTCCGGGCCTTTCGACCTGCAGCCCAAGCTAGCTTACCATGACCGAGTACAAGCCCACGGTGCGCCTC
